Addgene plasmid #189550: pSCM167-Venus-VF-hSFRP1(aa181-314)
Purpose: Protein expression of SFRP1 in mammalian cells. Contains only Netrin (NTR) domain--amino acids 181-314.
Depositing lab: Haian Fu. Depositing organization: Emory University.
Backbone
  Vector backbone: pSCM167-Venus (Fu lab)
  Backbone manufacturer: Customized backbone from Fu lab
  Vector type: Mammalian Expression
Growth in bacteria
  Bacterial resistance: Ampicillin, 100 μg/mL
  Growth temperature: 37°C
  Growth strain: DH5alpha
  Copy number: High Copy
Gene/Insert
  Gene/Insert name: truncated secreted frizzled related protein 1 (alt name: SFRP1; FRP; FRP1; FrzA; FRP-1; SARP2)
  Species: H. sapiens (human)
  Mutation: contains aa181-314
  Entrez Gene: SFRP1 (a.k.a. FRP, FRP-1, FRP1, FrzA, SARP2)
  Tag / fusion protein: VF (N terminal on insert)
  Cloning method: Gateway Cloning
Terms and licenses: Academic/Nonprofit Terms; Industry Terms: Not Available to Industry
How to cite: pSCM167-Venus-VF-hSFRP1(aa181-314) was a gift from Haian Fu (Addgene plasmid # 189550 ; http://n2t.net/addgene:189550 ; RRID:Addgene_189550)
