[The description below was written by a language model from this plasmid's Addgene catalogue record and pLannotate feature annotations shown in this document.]
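Description:
pSCM167-Venus-VF-hSFRP1(aa181-314) is a 6.6 kb mammalian expression plasmid built on a customized pSCM167-Venus backbone, into which a truncated human SFRP1 coding sequence was introduced by Gateway cloning. It is propagated in E. coli from a high-copy ColE1/pUC-type origin under ampicillin selection (AmpR, β-lactamase). It also carries an f1 origin, which permits single-stranded DNA production. For selection in mammalian cells, an SV40 early promoter drives a neomycin/kanamycin phosphotransferase gene (neo) terminated by an SV40 polyadenylation signal. The short ble and lacI fragments, the truncated HIV-1 LTR match and the bom fragment flagged by the annotation appear to be backbone remnants or short similarity hits rather than functional elements.

The expression cassette uses the human CMV immediate-early enhancer and promoter and ends in the bovine growth hormone poly(A) signal. The annotated order is the yellow fluorescent protein Venus, a FLAG epitope, the attB1 site, the SFRP1 fragment and attB2. This matches the N-terminal "VF" (Venus-FLAG) tag listed in the record. The insert encodes only residues 181-314 of SFRP1, a secreted frizzled-related protein that modulates Wnt signaling. This region corresponds to the Netrin (NTR) domain and excludes the N-terminal part of the protein. T7 and SP6 promoters flank the cassette and can serve for in vitro transcription or as sequencing primer sites. The stated purpose is expression of this isolated SFRP1 domain in mammalian cells. The Venus and FLAG tags would allow fluorescence-based detection and antibody-based detection or pull-down, although the record does not specify a particular assay.
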