Features (pLannotate 1.2.2; 25 found; start..end, strand, type, name):
      1..380     +  enhancer       CMV enhancer: human cytomegalovirus immediate early enhancer
    381..584     +  promoter       CMV promoter: human cytomegalovirus (CMV) immediate early promoter
    580..613     +  LTR            5' LTR (truncated) (fragment): truncated 5' long terminal repeat (LTR) from HIV-1
    629..647     +  promoter       T7 promoter: promoter for bacteriophage T7 RNA polymerase
    664..1380    +  CDS            Venus: Venus is a basic (constitutively fluorescent) yellow fluorescent protein published in 2002, derived from Aequorea victoria. It is reported to be a rapidly-maturing weak dimer with moderate acid sensitivity.
   1423..1443    +  CDS            FLAG (fragment): FLAG® epitope tag, followed by an enterokinase cleavage site
   1465..1489    +  protein_bind   attB1: mutant version of attB; recombination site for the Gateway® BP reaction BP Clonase™
   1513..1914    +  CDS            SFRP1 (fragment): SFRP1_HUMAN - Also known as FRP, FRP1, SARP2. Experimental evidence at protein level: Swiss-Prot protein existence level 1. Soluble frizzled-related proteins (sFRPS) function as modulators of Wnt signaling through direct interaction with Wnts. They have a role in regulating cell growth and differentiation in specific cell types. SFRP1 decreases intracellular beta-catenin levels (By similarity). Has antiproliferative effects on vascular cells, in vitro and in vivo, and can induce, in vivo, an angiogenic response. In vascular cell cycle, delays the G1 phase and entry into the S phase (By similar
   1916..1940    -  protein_bind   attB2: mutant version of attB; recombination site for the Gateway® BP reaction BP Clonase™
   1959..1977    -  promoter       SP6 promoter: promoter for bacteriophage SP6 RNA polymerase
   2003..2227    +  polyA_signal   bGH poly(A) signal: bovine growth hormone polyadenylation signal
   2231..2252    +  promoter       SV40 promoter (fragment): SV40 enhancer and early promoter
   2273..2701    +  rep_origin     f1 ori (sequence partly withheld): f1 bacteriophage origin of replication; arrow indicates direction of (+) strand synthesis
   2715..3044    +  promoter       SV40 promoter: SV40 enhancer and early promoter
   3111..3902    +  CDS            neo: KKA2_KLEPN - Also known as kan, nptII. Experimental evidence at protein level: Swiss-Prot protein existence level 1. Resistance to kanamycin, neomycin, paromomycin, ribostamycin, butirosin and gentamicin B. From Klebsiella pneumoniae.
   3926..4084    +  CDS            ble (fragment): BLE_KLEPN - Experimental evidence at protein level: Swiss-Prot protein existence level 1. Binding protein with a strong affinity to the bleomycin family of antibiotics. Binds to CL990; an antimitotic-antibiotic compound. From Klebsiella pneumoniae.
   4079..4200    +  polyA_signal   SV40 poly(A) signal: SV40 polyadenylation signal
   4273..4289    -  protein_bind   lac operator: The lac repressor binds to the lac operator to inhibit transcription in E. coli. This inhibition can be relieved by adding lactose or isopropyl-β-D-thiogalactopyranoside (IPTG). lac repressor encoded by lacI
   4297..4327    -  promoter       lac promoter: promoter for the E. coli lac operon
   4342..4363    -  protein_bind   CAP binding site: CAP binding activates transcription in the presence of cAMP. E. coli catabolite activator protein
   4376..4468    -  CDS            lacI (fragment): lac repressor; lacI; The lac repressor binds to the lac operator to inhibit transcription in E. coli. This inhibition can be relieved by adding lactose or isopropyl-β-D-thiogalactopyranoside (IPTG).
   4651..5239    -  rep_origin     ori: high-copy-number ColE1/pMB1/pBR322/pUC origin of replication
   5410..6270    -  CDS            AmpR: β-lactamase; bla; confers resistance to ampicillin, carbenicillin, and related antibiotics
   6271..6375    -  promoter       AmpR promoter: bla
   6434..6486    -  misc_feature   bom (fragment): basis of mobility region from pBR322
>Addgene plasmid #189550 | pSCM167-Venus-VF-hSFRP1(aa181-314) | addgene full sequence | sequence record 374538 | Addgene NGS Result
GACATTGATTATTGACTAGTTATTAATAGTAATCAATTACGGGGTCATTAGTTCATAGCCCATATATGGA
GTTCCGCGTTACATAACTTACGGTAAATGGCCCGCCTGGCTGACCGCCCAACGACCCCCGCCCATTGACG
TCAATAATGACGTATGTTCCCATAGTAACGCCAATAGGGACTTTCCATTGACGTCAATGGGTGGAGTATT
TACGGTAAACTGCCCACTTGGCAGTACATCAAGTGTATCATATGCCAAGTACGCCCCCTATTGACGTCAA
TGACGGTAAATGGCCCGCCTGGCATTATGCCCAGTACATGACCTTATGGGACTTTCCTACTTGGCAGTAC
ATCTACGTATTAGTCATCGCTATTACCATGGTGATGCGGTTTTGGCAGTACATCAATGGGCGTGGATAGC
GGTTTGACTCACGGGGATTTCCAAGTCTCCACCCCATTGACGTCAATGGGAGTTTGTTTTGGCACCAAAA
TCAACGGGACTTTCCAAAATGTCGTAACAACTCCGCCCCATTGACGCAAATGGGCGGTAGGCGTGTACGG
TGGGAGGTCTATATAAGCAGAGCTCTCTGGCTAACTAGAGAACCCACTGCTTACTGGCTTATCGAAATTA
ATACGACTCACTATAGGGAGACCCAAGCTTACCATGGTGAGCAAGGGCGAGGAGCTGTTCACCGGGGTGG
TGCCCATCCTGGTCGAGCTGGACGGCGACGTAAACGGCCACAAGTTCAGCGTGTCCGGCGAGGGCGAGGG
CGATGCCACCTACGGCAAGCTGACCCTGAAGCTGATCTGCACCACCGGCAAGCTGCCCGTGCCCTGGCCC
ACCCTCGTGACCACCCTGGGCTACGGCCTGCAGTGCTTCGCCCGCTACCCCGACCACATGAAGCAGCACG
ACTTCTTCAAGTCCGCCATGCCCGAAGGCTACGTCCAGGAGCGCACCATCTTCTTCAAGGACGACGGCAA
CTACAAGACCCGCGCCGAGGTGAAGTTCGAGGGCGACACCCTGGTGAACCGCATCGAGCTGAAGGGCATC
GACTTCAAGGAGGACGGCAACATCCTGGGGCACAAGCTGGAGTACAACTACAACAGCCACAACGTCTATA
TCACCGCCGACAAGCAGAAGAACGGCATCAAGGCCAACTTCAAGATCCGCCACAACATCGAGGACGGCGG
CGTGCAGCTCGCCGACCACTACCAGCAGAACACCCCCATCGGCGACGGCCCCGTGCTGCTGCCCGACAAC
CACTACCTGAGCTACCAGTCCGCCCTGAGCAAAGACCCCAACGAGAAGCGCGATCACATGGTCCTGCTGG
AGTTCGTGACCGCCGCCGGGATCACTCTCGGCATGGACGAGCTGTACAAGGGAGGGGGTGGATCTGGAGG
GGGTGGATCTAAGCTTATGGACTACAAGGACGACGATGACAAGGGTGGTGGATCCGAATTATCAACAAGT
TTGTACAAAAAAGCAGGCTTCGAAGGAGATAGAACCATGGCCCAAGGCACAACGGTGTGTCCTCCCTGTG
ACAACGAGTTGAAATCTGAGGCCATCATTGAACATCTCTGTGCCAGCGAGTTTGCACTGAGGATGAAAAT
AAAAGAAGTGAAAAAAGAAAATGGCGACAAGAAGATTGTCCCCAAGAAGAAGAAGCCCCTGAAGTTGGGG
CCCATCAAGAAGAAGGACCTGAAGAAGCTTGTGCTGTACCTGAAGAATGGGGCTGACTGTCCCTGCCACC
AGCTGGACAACCTCAGCCACCACTTCCTCATCATGGGCCGCAAGGTGAAGAGCCAGTACTTGCTGACGGC
CATCCACAAGTGGGACAAGAAAAACAAGGAGTTCAAAAACTTCATGAAGAAAATGAAAAACCATGAGTGC
CCCACCTTTCAGTCCGTGTTTAAGAACCCAGCTTTCTTGTACAAAGTGGTTGATCTAGAGGGCCCTATTC
TATAGTGTCACCTAAATGCTAGAGCTCGCTGATCAGCCTCGACTGTGCCTTCTAGTTGCCAGCCATCTGT
TGTTTGCCCCTCCCCCGTGCCTTCCTTGACCCTGGAAGGTGCCACTCCCACTGTCCTTTCCTAATAAAAT
GAGGAAATTGCATCGCATTGTCTGAGTAGGTGTCATTCTATTCTGGGGGGTGGGGTGGGGCAGGACAGCA
AGGGGGAGGATTGGGAAGACAATAGCAGGCATGCTGGGGATGCGGTGGGCTCTATGGCTTCTGAGGCGGA
AAGAACCAGCTGGGGCTCTAGGGGGTATCCCC
[124 nt withheld, positions 2273-2396]
C
[91 nt withheld, positions 2398-2488]
A
[49 nt withheld, positions 2490-2538]
CCTTTGACGTTGGAGTCCACGTTCTTT
[37 nt withheld, positions 2566-2602]
ACCCTATCTCGGTCTATTCTTTTGATTTATAAGGGATTTTGCCGATTTCGGCCTATTGGTTAAAAAATGA
GCTGATTTAACAAAAATTTAACGCGAATTAATTCTGTGGAATGTGTGTCAGTTAGGGTGTGGAAAGTCCC
CAGGCTCCCCAGCAGGCAGAAGTATGCAAAGCATGCATCTCAATTAGTCAGCAACCAGGTGTGGAAAGTC
CCCAGGCTCCCCAGCAGGCAGAAGTATGCAAAGCATGCATCTCAATTAGTCAGCAACCATAGTCCCGCCC
CTAACTCCGCCCATCCCGCCCCTAACTCCGCCCAGTTCCGCCCATTCTCCGCCCCATGGCTGACTAATTT
TTTTTATTTATGCAGAGGCCGAGGCCGCCTCTGCCTCTGAGCTATTCCAGAAGTAGTGAGGAGGCTTTTT
TGGAGGCCTAGGCTTTTGCAAAAAGCTCCCGGGAGCTTGTATATCCATTTTCGGATCTGATCAAGAGACA
GGATGAGGATCGTTTCGCATGATTGAACAAGATGGATTGCACGCAGGTTCTCCGGCCGCTTGGGTGGAGA
GGCTATTCGGCTATGACTGGGCACAACAGACAATCGGCTGCTCTGATGCCGCCGTGTTCCGGCTGTCAGC
GCAGGGGCGCCCGGTTCTTTTTGTCAAGACCGACCTGTCCGGTGCCCTGAATGAACTGCAGGACGAGGCA
GCGCGGCTATCGTGGCTGGCCACGACGGGCGTTCCTTGCGCAGCTGTGCTCGACGTTGTCACTGAAGCGG
GAAGGGACTGGCTGCTATTGGGCGAAGTGCCGGGGCAGGATCTCCTGTCATCTCACCTTGCTCCTGCCGA
GAAAGTATCCATCATGGCTGATGCAATGCGGCGGCTGCATACGCTTGATCCGGCTACCTGCCCATTCGAC
CACCAAGCGAAACATCGCATCGAGCGAGCACGTACTCGGATGGAAGCCGGTCTTGTCGATCAGGATGATC
TGGACGAAGAGCATCAGGGGCTCGCGCCAGCCGAACTGTTCGCCAGGCTCAAGGCGCGCATGCCCGACGG
CGAGGATCTCGTCGTGACCCATGGCGATGCCTGCTTGCCGAATATCATGGTGGAAAATGGCCGCTTTTCT
GGATTCATCGACTGTGGCCGGCTGGGTGTGGCGGACCGCTATCAGGACATAGCGTTGGCTACCCGTGATA
TTGCTGAAGAGCTTGGCGGCGAATGGGCTGACCGCTTCCTCGTGCTTTACGGTATCGCCGCTCCCGATTC
GCAGCGCATCGCCTTCTATCGCCTTCTTGACGAGTTCTTCTGAGCGGGACTCTGGGGTTCGAAATGACCG
ACCAAGCGACGCCCAACCTGCCATCACGAGATTTCGATTCCACCGCCGCCTTCTATGAAAGGTTGGGCTT
CGGAATCGTTTTCCGGGACGCCGGCTGGATGATCCTCCAGCGCGGGGATCTCATGCTGGAGTTCTTCGCC
CACCCCAACTTGTTTATTGCAGCTTATAATGGTTACAAATAAAGCAATAGCATCACAAATTTCACAAATA
AAGCATTTTTTTCACTGCATTCTAGTTGTGGTTTGTCCAAACTCATCAATGTATCTTATCATGTCTGTAT
ACCGTCGACCTCTAGCTAGAGCTTGGCGTAATCATGGTCATAGCTGTTTCCTGTGTGAAATTGTTATCCG
CTCACAATTCCACACAACATACGAGCCGGAAGCATAAAGTGTAAAGCCTGGGGTGCCTAATGAGTGAGCT
AACTCACATTAATTGCGTTGCGCTCACTGCCCGCTTTCCAGTCGGGAAACCTGTCGTGCCAGCTGCATTA
ATGAATCGGCCAACGCGCGGGGAGAGGCGGTTTGCGTATTGGGCGCTCTTCCGCTTCCTCGCTCACTGAC
TCGCTGCGCTCGGTCGTTCGGCTGCGGCGAGCGGTATCAGCTCACTCAAAGGCGGTAATACGGTTATCCA
CAGAATCAGGGGATAACGCAGGAAAGAACATGTGAGCAAAAGGCCAGCAAAAGGCCAGGAACCGTAAAAA
GGCCGCGTTGCTGGCGTTTTTCCATAGGCTCCGCCCCCCTGACGAGCATCACAAAAATCGACGCTCAAGT
CAGAGGTGGCGAAACCCGACAGGACTATAAAGATACCAGGCGTTTCCCCCTGGAAGCTCCCTCGTGCGCT
CTCCTGTTCCGACCCTGCCGCTTACCGGATACCTGTCCGCCTTTCTCCCTTCGGGAAGCGTGGCGCTTTC
TCATAGCTCACGCTGTAGGTATCTCAGTTCGGTGTAGGTCGTTCGCTCCAAGCTGGGCTGTGTGCACGAA
CCCCCCGTTCAGCCCGACCGCTGCGCCTTATCCGGTAACTATCGTCTTGAGTCCAACCCGGTAAGACACG
ACTTATCGCCACTGGCAGCAGCCACTGGTAACAGGATTAGCAGAGCGAGGTATGTAGGCGGTGCTACAGA
GTTCTTGAAGTGGTGGCCTAACTACGGCTACACTAGAAGAACAGTATTTGGTATCTGCGCTCTGCTGAAG
CCAGTTACCTTCGGAAAAAGAGTTGGTAGCTCTTGATCCGGCAAACAAACCACCGCTGGTAGCGGTGGTT
TTTTTGTTTGCAAGCAGCAGATTACGCGCAGAAAAAAAGGATCTCAAGAAGATCCTTTGATCTTTTCTAC
GGGGTCTGACGCTCAGTGGAACGAAAACTCACGTTAAGGGATTTTGGTCATGAGATTATCAAAAAGGATC
TTCACCTAGATCCTTTTAAATTAAAAATGAAGTTTTAAATCAATCTAAAGTATATATGAGTAAACTTGGT
CTGACAGTTACCAATGCTTAATCAGTGAGGCACCTATCTCAGCGATCTGTCTATTTCGTTCATCCATAGT
TGCCTGACTCCCCGTCGTGTAGATAACTACGATACGGGAGGGCTTACCATCTGGCCCCAGTGCTGCAATG
ATACCGCGAGACCCACGCTCACCGGCTCCAGATTTATCAGCAATAAACCAGCCAGCCGGAAGGGCCGAGC
GCAGAAGTGGTCCTGCAACTTTATCCGCCTCCATCCAGTCTATTAATTGTTGCCGGGAAGCTAGAGTAAG
TAGTTCGCCAGTTAATAGTTTGCGCAACGTTGTTGCCATTGCTACAGGCATCGTGGTGTCACGCTCGTCG
TTTGGTATGGCTTCATTCAGCTCCGGTTCCCAACGATCAAGGCGAGTTACATGATCCCCCATGTTGTGCA
AAAAAGCGGTTAGCTCCTTCGGTCCTCCGATCGTTGTCAGAAGTAAGTTGGCCGCAGTGTTATCACTCAT
GGTTATGGCAGCACTGCATAATTCTCTTACTGTCATGCCATCCGTAAGATGCTTTTCTGTGACTGGTGAG
TACTCAACCAAGTCATTCTGAGAATAGTGTATGCGGCGACCGAGTTGCTCTTGCCCGGCGTCAATACGGG
ATAATACCGCGCCACATAGCAGAACTTTAAAAGTGCTCATCATTGGAAAACGTTCTTCGGGGCGAAAACT
CTCAAGGATCTTACCGCTGTTGAGATCCAGTTCGATGTAACCCACTCGTGCACCCAACTGATCTTCAGCA
TCTTTTACTTTCACCAGCGTTTCTGGGTGAGCAAAAACAGGAAGGCAAAATGCCGCAAAAAAGGGAATAA
GGGCGACACGGAAATGTTGAATACTCATACTCTTCCTTTTTCAATATTATTGAAGCATTTATCAGGGTTA
TTGTCTCATGAGCGGATACATATTTGAATGTATTTAGAAAAATAAACAAATAGGGGTTCCGCGCACATTT
CCCCGAAAAGTGCCACCTGACGTCGACGGATCGGGAGATCTCCCGATCCCCTATGGTGCACTCTCAGTAC
AATCTGCTCTGATGCCGCATAGTTAAGCCAGTATCTGCTCCCTGCTTGTGTGTTGGAGGTCGCTGAGTAG
TGCGCGAGCAAAATTTAAGCTACAACAAGGCAAGGCTTGACCGACAATTGCATGAAGAATCTGCTTAGGG
TTAGGCGTTTTGCGCTGCTTCGCGATGTACGGGCCAGATATACGCGTT
